Addgene plasmid #45422: pBbA5k-EPL63
Depositing lab: Aindrila Mukhopadhyay. Depositing organization: Lawrence Berkeley National Laboratory. Publication: Engineering microbial biofuel tolerance and export using efflux pumps. Dunlop MJ, Dossani ZY, Szmidt HL, Chu HC, Lee TS, Keasling JD, Hadi MZ, Mukhopadhyay A. Mol Syst Biol. 2011 May 10;7:487. doi: 10.1038/msb.2011.21. PubMed 21556065.
Backbone
  Vector backbone: pBbA5k
  Vector type: Synthetic Biology
Growth in bacteria
  Bacterial resistance: Kanamycin, 50 μg/mL
  Growth temperature: 37°C
  Growth strain: DH1 with AcrAB knocked out
  Copy number: Low Copy
Gene/Insert
  Gene/Insert name: mdtB, PSPPH_2641
  Species: Synthetic
  Insert size (bp): 9036
  Promoter: LacUV5
  Tag / fusion protein: His (C terminal on insert)
  Cloning method: Ligation Independent Cloning
  Sequencing primers: 5′ CAA AAG ATC TTT TAA GAA GGA GAT ATA CAT TTG CTT GTA ACG CAT CTG TGC; 3′ CAG TGG TGA TGG TGA TGA TGC TCC CTG AGG GTC AAA CCT GTT TCG
Resource information
  A portion of this plasmid was derived from a plasmid made by: ATCC BAA-978D
Terms and licenses: Academic/Nonprofit Terms; Industry Terms: Not Available to Industry
Depositor comments: Please note that this plasmid may require a unique bacterial strain, so make sure to confirm that you can also obtain the appropriate growth strain. Please contact us or contact our distributors if you have any questions.
How to cite: pBbA5k-EPL63 was a gift from Aindrila Mukhopadhyay (Addgene plasmid # 45422 ; http://n2t.net/addgene:45422 ; RRID:Addgene_45422)
