[The description below was written by a language model from this plasmid's Addgene catalogue record and pLannotate feature annotations shown in this document.]
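Description:
pBbA5k-EPL63 is a bacterial expression plasmid from a synthetic-biology efflux-pump library, built on the pBbA5k backbone and intended for use in E. coli. It replicates from a p15A origin, which the record lists as low copy and which is compatible with ColE1-type plasmids. Selection is by kanamycin through the neo (nptII) gene, which is followed by a lambda t0 terminator. The recorded propagation host is a DH1 strain with the native AcrAB efflux pump deleted, which removes the host's main pump activity as a background. The short RSF ori, tnpA and TcR matches in the annotation are fragments, probably backbone remnants rather than functional elements.

The payload is an insert of about 9 kb, catalogued as mdtB, PSPPH_2641, and introduced by ligation-independent cloning. It is transcribed from the lacUV5 promoter with a lac operator, and the plasmid carries its own lacI gene and promoter, so expression is repressed until induced with IPTG. The feature table annotates three consecutive reading frames by homology to enterobacterial proteins: a partial match to mdtA, then mdtB and mdtC. This is consistent with a tripartite MdtABC-type efflux operon, a class of pump that in E. coli works with TolC. About 1.5 kb between the mdtC-like frame and the terminators is unannotated, and the record does not say what it encodes. The record lists a C-terminal His tag on the insert, and tandem rrnB T1 and T7Te terminators close the transcription unit. The species field says "Synthetic", although part of the plasmid derives from a genomic DNA source. The associated work concerns the use of heterologous efflux pumps to engineer microbial tolerance to, and export of, biofuels.
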