Features (pLannotate 1.2.2; 16 found; start..end, strand, type, name):
    298..1248    +  CDS            mdtA (fragment): MDTA_SHIFL - Protein inferred from homology: Swiss-Prot protein existence level 3. From Shigella flexneri.
   1365..4406    +  CDS            mdtB: MDTB_ECOLI - Also known as yegN. Experimental evidence at protein level: Swiss-Prot protein existence level 1. The MdtABC tripartite complex confers resistance against novobiocin and deoxycholate. MdtABC requires TolC for its function. From Escherichia coli (strain K12).
   4463..7525    +  CDS            mdtC: MDTC_ECOLI - Also known as yegO. Experimental evidence at protein level: Swiss-Prot protein existence level 1. The MdtABC tripartite complex confers resistance against novobiocin and deoxycholate. MdtABC requires TolC for its function. From Escherichia coli (strain K12).
   9087..9158    +  terminator     rrnB T1 terminator: transcription terminator T1 from the E. coli rrnB gene
   9174..9201    +  terminator     T7Te terminator: phage T7 early transcription terminator
   9220..9275    -  rep_origin     RSF ori (fragment): Plasmids containing the RSF 1030 origin of replication can be propagated in E. coli cells that contain additional plasmids with compatible origins.
   9363..9908    -  rep_origin     p15A ori: Plasmids containing the medium-copy-number p15A origin of replication can be propagated in E. coli cells that contain a second plasmid with the ColE1 origin.
  10022..10116   -  terminator     lambda t0 terminator: transcription terminator from phage lambda
  10150..10941   -  CDS            neo: KKA2_KLEPN - Also known as kan, nptII. Experimental evidence at protein level: Swiss-Prot protein existence level 1. Resistance to kanamycin, neomycin, paromomycin, ribostamycin, butirosin and gentamicin B. From Klebsiella pneumoniae.
  10973..11077   -  CDS            tnpA (fragment): TN5P_ECOLX - Also known as tnp. Experimental evidence at protein level: Swiss-Prot protein existence level 1. Mediates transposition of transposon Tn5 by a 'cut and paste' mechanism. First, the monomeric transposase binds the 19 bp inverted DNA repeats flanking the transposon. Then, dimerization of the DNA- bound transposase creates a synaptic DNA complex. After nicking of the first DNA strand, excision of the transposon proceeds through a series of intermediates. The transposase then mediates the insertion of the transposon at a new site by strand transfer. The activity of the wild- type tran
  11092..11113   -  protein_bind   CAP binding site: CAP binding activates transcription in the presence of cAMP. E. coli catabolite activator protein
  11126..12208   -  CDS            lacI: lac repressor; lacI; The lac repressor binds to the lac operator to inhibit transcription in E. coli. This inhibition can be relieved by adding lactose or isopropyl-β-D-thiogalactopyranoside (IPTG).
  12209..12286   -  promoter       lacI promoter: lacI
  12294..12573   -  CDS            TcR (fragment): tetracycline efflux protein; tet; confers resistance to tetracycline
  12597..12627   +  promoter       lac UV5 promoter: E. coli lac promoter with an "up" mutation
  12631..12653   +  protein_bind   lac operator (fragment): The lac repressor binds to the lac operator to inhibit transcription in E. coli. This inhibition can be relieved by adding lactose or isopropyl-β-D-thiogalactopyranoside (IPTG). lac repressor encoded by lacI
>Addgene plasmid #45422 | pBbA5k-EPL63 | depositor full sequence | sequence record 64021 | pBbA5k-EPL63 sequence 12691 bps
TTGCTTGTAACGCATCTGTGCTTATTGTTCAGCCTTCTGAAGAAGCCCCCACCTGTAATGGTTGATTTAT
TCATGCAATCGTCTGGCTCTCGTAAATCCCGTCGCTGGTTGATCAGTTTGTTGATCCTGTTGGCCATTGT
TGCCCTTTGCTGGTGGCTCTGGCCTGCCTCCACTCCCGGCAAAGGGGCCGAGAGCAAGAAGCATGGTGCA
GGTGGCATGGCACGGCCTGGCTTCGGTGCATCGGCTGTCGCTGTCCCGGTGCGGGTCGCCCCGGCAACCG
AAGGCGATTTCCCTATCTACTACAAGGCGCTTGGCACGGTAACGGCGATGAATACCATCAATGTGCGCAG
CCGTGTGGCGGGAGAGCTGGTCAAGCTTTATTTCCAGGAAGGGCAGATGGTCAAGGCGGGTGACCTGCTG
GCGGAAATCGATCCGCGCAGCTATCAGGTCGCATTGCAGCAGGCCGAAGGTACGCTGGCCACCAATCAGG
CGCTGCTCAAGAATGCTCAGCTCGACGTACAGCGTTACCGTGGGCTTTTTGCCGAGGACAGCATTGCCAA
GCAGACCCTCGACACTGCCGAGTCGCTGGTCCATCAGTACAAAGGCACGATCAAGACCAATCAGGCTGCC
GTGGCTGACGCGAAGCTGAGCCTGGACTTCACACGAATTCGTGCGCCTATTGCAGGTCGTGTCGGCCTCA
AACAGCTGGATGTCGGCAACCTGGTTGCCGCCAACGACACCACGGCGCTGGTGGTGATTACCCAGACCCA
GCCCATTTCGGTCGCCTTCACGCTCCCGGAAAAGGACCTGTCGAAAGTCATTTCCCGCTACCGCACCGGC
GACAAGCTGCCCGTCGAAGCCTGGGACCGTGGCGATACGAAAATGCAGGCTTCCGGTGTACTCGCCAGCC
TCGATAACCAGATCGATGTGACGACCGGCACACTGAAGTTCAAGGCCCGTTTCGATAACGGTGACGAGAT
CCTGTTCCCCAACCAGTTCGTCAATGTGCGTCTGCGCGCCGATACGTTGAAACAGGTGACACTGGTGCCA
ACGGCTGCCGTGCAGTTCGGCACCGACGGGACCTTTGTCTATGTCCTGGACGGTGACAAGAAGGTCAAAC
TCAAACTGTTGAAGACCGGCCCGAGCGACGAGACATCGACGGTGATCACCGAAGGTCTGGCAGCCGGAGA
ACGGGTCGTGCTCGAAGGCACCGACCGTCTGCGCGACGGCGCTGAAGTCGAGGTCGTCAACGACAGCAAG
GATGTACCGGCGGGTCCGGTTCAGAAGCTGCAGGGCAAGCCTGACAGCAAGACAGACAAGTCGGCAGCAC
TCGGCAAGGTGGAAAAACCAAACGTATGAACATGTCGCGCCTGTTCATCCTGCGTCCGGTTGCCACCACG
CTGAGTATGCTGGCAATCGTCCTGGCGGGTCTGATCGCCTACACCTTGCTGCCGGTGTCGGCGCTGCCTC
AGGTCGACTATCCGACCATTCGGGTGATGACGCTGTATCCCGGTGCCAGTCCGCAGGTCATGACCAGCTC
CGTCACTGCGCCTCTTGAGCGTCAATTCGGGCAGATGCCCGGTTTGACCCAGATGGCCTCGACGAGCTCG
GGCGGCGCGTCGGTCATTACCCTGCGTTTCAGCCTCGAAATCAATATGGATGTGGCTGAGCAGCAGGTCC
AGGCCGCGATCAACGCCGCCACCAACCTTCTGCCTACCGATCTTCCGGCACCGCCGGTCTATAACAAGGT
CAACCCGGCAGACACGCCGGTTCTGACCCTGGCGATTACCTCGAAAACCATGCTGCTGCCCAAGCTCAAT
GAGCTGGTCGATACACGCATGGCGCAGAAAATCTCGCAGATCAGCGGTGTCGGCATGGTCAGCATTGCCG
GCGGCCAGTGTCAGGCTGTGCGGATCAAGGTCAATCCGGAAGCGCTGGCCGCCAACAGCCTGAACCTGTC
TGATGTGCGGAACCTGATCGGCGCGTCCAACGTCAACCAGCCCAAGGGTAACTTCGACGGGCCAACCCGG
GTTTCGATGCTGGATGCCAACGATCAGTTGAAGTCTCCAGAGGAGTACGCCAACCTTATTCTGGCCTACA
AGGATGGCGCTCCCCTGCGTCTGAAGGATGTGGCCGAAATCGTCGACGGTGCCGAAAACGAACGCCTGGC
GGCCTGGGCCAATCGGAGTCAGGCGGTGCTGCTGAACATTCAGCGCCAGCCGGGCGCCAACGTGATCGAA
GTGGTCGACCGGATCAAGGCATTGCTGCCGTCAATCACCGAGAACCTTCCGGCCGGCCTCGACGTCGTGG
TACTGACGGACCGCACTCAGACGATCCGCGCGTCGGTGACCGATGTTCAGCACGAACTGTTGATCGCGAT
TATCCTGGTGGTGCTGGTAACCTTCCTGTTCCTGCGTCGTTTCAGCGCGACGATCATTCCCTCTATCGCC
GTCCCGCTGTCACTGGTAGGCACCTTCGGCGTCATGTACCTGGCGGGCTTCTCGGTCAACAACCTCACGC
TGATGGCCATGACCATCGCGACCGGTTTCGTTGTTGATGACGCCATCGTGATGCTGGAAAACATCTCCCG
GCATATCGAGGAGGGCGAAACACCTCTGCAGGCCGCCCTGAAGGGCGCGAAACAGATCGGTTTCACCCTG
ATTTCCCTGACCCTGTCGCTGATTGCAGTGCTTATACCGCTGTTGTTCATGGCTGATGTGGTCGGGCGAC
TGTTCCGCGAGTTCGCGATAACCCTGGCAGTCGCCATCCTGATATCGCTGGTGGTATCGCTGACCCTGAC
GCCCATGATGTGCGCGCGGTTGCTCAAGCGCGAGCCAAAGGAAGAAGAGCAGAGCCGTTTCTATCGTGCC
AGCGGTGCCTGGATCGACTGGCTGATCGATATCTACGCGGGCGGGTTGCGCTGGGTGCTCAGGCATCAAC
CACTGACCCTGTTGGCGGCATTGGCCACTCTGGCACTGACTGTGCTGCTGTACATCGTTGTGCCCAAGGG
CTTTTTTCCGGTGCAGGACACCGGCGTGATCCAGGGTATTTCGGAAGCGCCACAGTCGGTCTCCTTTGCT
GCCATGAGCCAGCGTCAGCAGGCGCTGGCTGACATCATTCTCAAGGACCCTGCCGTGGTCAGTCTGTCTT
CCTACATTGGTGTTGACGGTGATAACGCAACGCTCAACAGCGGGCGTCTGCTGATCAACCTCAAGCCCCA
CTCAGAGCGTGACCTCACCGCATCCGAGGTGATCCAGCGCCTGCAGCCAGAGGTAGACAAGCTTTCGGAC
ATTCGTCTGTTCATGCAGCCGGTGCAGGACCTGACCATTGAAGACCGGGTCAGTCGTACTCAGTATCAGT
TCAGCATGTCATCGCCCGACGCCGAGCTGCTGACGCTGTGGAGCGAAAGGCTGGTCGAGGCGCTCGGCAA
ACGGTCCGAGCTGACGGATGTGGCCAGCGACCTGCAGGACAAGGGCCTACAGGTATATCTGAACATCGAT
CGTGATGCGGCCAGTCGGGTAGGGGTCACCGTTGCGAATATTACCGATGCGCTGTACGACGCATTCGGTC
AGCGACAGATTTCCACCATCTATACCCAGGCCAGCCAGTACCGCGTGGTGCTGCAAGCCGCGTCGGGCAG
TGAACTCGGCCCTGCCGCACTTGAGCAGATCCACGTCAAGACCACCGATGGCGCACAGGTAAAACTGTCG
AGCCTGGCACGCGTCGAGCAGCGTCAGGCGCAGTTGGCCATTGCTCACCTCGGGCAGTTTCCCGCAGTGA
TGATGTCGTTCAACCTTGCGCCCGGCGTTGCATTGGGCAAGGCCGTGCAGGTCATCGAACAGGTTGAGCA
GGACATCGGCATGCCGATTGGTGTGCAGACCCAGTTTCAGGGCGCTGCCGAGGCATTTCAGGCATCGTTG
TCGAGCACGCTGCTGCTGATTCTGGCGGCTGTAGTGACCATGTACATCGTGCTGGGCGTGCTCTACGAGA
GCTATATCCACCCGATCACCATCCTCTCGACACTGCCGTCGGCAGCAGTGGGTGCCTTGCTGGCCTTGCT
GATCAGCGGCAATGACCTGGGGATGATCGCGATCATCGGTATCATTTTGCTGATCGGCATCGTCAAGAAG
AACGCGATCATGATGATCGACTTCGCGCTCGACGCAGAGCGCAACCGGGGTGTTGCACCGGAAACGGCGA
TCTACGAAGCGGCGCTGCTGCGTTTCCGGCCGATTCTCATGACCACCCTGGCAGCATTGTTCGGCGCCAT
TCCGTTGATGCTTGCCAGCGGCTCCGGCGCAGAGTTGCGCCAGCCACTGGGGTTGGTGATGGTCGGCGGT
CTGCTCGTCAGCCAGGTACTGACGCTGTTTACCACGCCGGTCATCTATCTGTATTTCGACCGGCTTGGCC
GTCGCTGGAGTCGCAGGCCTGCCGACCCGGACCGACTGGAACGGGCTGACGCATGAACCTGTCAGCGCCG
TTTATCCGTCGCCCGGTTGCGACCGTACTGCTAAGCCTGGCGATCCTGCTGCTGGGCGCGGTCAGCTTCC
GCTTGTTGCCGGTCGCGCCGTTGCCGAATATGGACTTCCCGGTGATTGTGGTGTCCGCCAGTCTGGCAGG
TGCCAGCCCCGAGGTAATGGCCTCCACTGTGGCCACTCCGCTGGAGCGTTCGCTGGGCAGTATTGCCGGG
GTCAATACCATGACCAGCAATTCAAGCCAGGGCACGACACGGATCATTCTGCAGTTCGATCTCAATCGCG
ACATCAATGGCGCGGCGCGGGAAGTGCAGGCGGCAATCAATGCTTCACGCAACCTGCTGCCCAGCGGTAT
GCGCAGCATGCCTACCTACAAGAAGGTCAACCCGTCCCAGGCGCCGATCATGGTCCTGTCTATGACGTCG
ACGGTGCTGGAAAAAGGTCAGCTTTACGACCTGGCATCCACCATCCTGTCACAGAGCCTGTCGCAGGTTT
CCGGGGTCGGCGAAGTGCAGATCGGCGGCAGTTCGCTGCCAGCGGTTCGTATCGAGCTGGAGCCACAGAT
GCTCTCCCAGTACGGCGTATCGCTTGACGACGTGCGCACCGCGATTACCGGTGCGAACGTGCGGCGGCCA
AAGGGTTTTGTGGAGGATGATCAGCATAACTGGCAGGTTCAGGCCAACGACCAGCTGGAAACCGCAAAGG
ACTATGCGCCGCTGATCATTCGCTACAAGGATGGGGCGACCTTGCGCCTCAAGGACGTCGCGAAAGTCAG
CGATGCCGTGGAAGATCGCTACAACAGCGGGTTTTATAACAATGACCGGGCGGTGTTACTGGTCGTCAAC
CGCCAGGCGGGTGCCAACATCATTGAAACCGTGGCGCAGATCAAGGCGCAATTGCCAGCCCTGCGGGCCG
TGCTGCCTGCCAGCGTGAGCCTCAACGTCGCGATGGATCGCTCGCCGGTGATCAAGGCGACGCTGCACGA
GGCAGAGATGACCCTGCTGATTGCCGTGGTTCTGGTGGTGATGGTGGTATTTCTGTTTCTCGGCAGTTTT
CGTGCATCGCTGATCCCCACTCTGGCGGTTCCGGTATCGCTGGTAGGCACCTTTGCGATCATGCACCTGC
TCGGTTTTTCCCTGAACAATCTGTCGTTGATGGCTTTGATCCTCGCCACCGGACTGGTGGTGGACGATGC
AATCGTGGTGCTGGAAAACATTTCCCGGCACATTCACAACGGTCTCGACCCCATGAAAGCGGCCTTTCTG
GGGGCCAAAGAGGTGGGTTTCACCTTGCTGTCAATGAACGTCTCGCTGGTGGCGGTGTTCATTTCCATTC
TGTTCATGGGTGGGCTGGTCGAAAGTCTGTTTCGCGAGTTTTCCATTACCTTGTCGGTGTCGATCGTCGT
CTCGCTGATCGTATCCCTGACCCTGACGCCGATGTTGTGCGCGCGCTGGCTCAAACCCCACGATTCGGGC
AAGGACAATGCCTTTCAGCGCTGGAGCGAGCGGGTCAACGACCGCATGGTCGCCGGCTATGACCGCTCGC
TCGGCTGGGTCATGCGGCATCGCAGGCTGACACTGCTCAGCCTGCTGATTACCGTTGTGGTGAATGTCGC
GCTGTATGTGGTGGTGCCCAAGACCTTTCTGCCACAGCAGGACACCGGGCAACTGATGGGTTTTGTACGC
GGTGACGACGGTCTTTCGTTCTCGGTCATGCAGCCGAAAATGGAAATCTTTCGCCGTTCGATTCTGGCAG
ACCCTGCGGTGGAGAGCGTTGCCGGTTTTATCGGCGGTAGCGGTGGCACCAATAACGCCTTCATGATCGT
ACGCCTCAAGCCGATTGCCGAGCGCAAGCTGTCTGCCGAAAAAGTGGTCGAGCGCCTGCGCAAGAACATG
CCGCATGTGCCCGGTGGCAGACTATTCTTGGCGCCTGATCAGGACCTGCAACTGGGGGGTGGTCGCGAGC
AGACCAGTTCGCAGTATCAGTACATTGTGCAAAGTGCAGACCTGAGCAGCCTGCGGCTGTGGTATCCGAA
GATCGTTGCGGCGCTCAAATCGATTCCGGAGCTGACGGCTATCGACGCCAGGGAAGGGCGCGGGGCGCAG
CAAGTGACCCTGGTGGTCAATCGTGATACGGCCAAACGGCTGGGCATCGATATGAACATGGTCACGGCGG
TGCTCAACAATGCCTACAGCCAGCGTCAGGTCTCGACCATCTATGACAGCCTCAACCAGTACAAGGTGGT
GATGGAGGTCAATCCCAAATACGCTCAGGACCCGGCGACGCTGGAGCAGGTTCAGGTGATTACTGCCGAC
GGGCAGCGCGTGCCGCTGTCGAGCATTGCTCATTACGAGCGCAGTCTGGCGAATGATCGGGTTTCGCATG
ACGGTCAGTTCGCTGCCGAAAACATTTCCTTTGATCTGGCCGAAGGTGTCAGCCTCGACAAGGCGACGGT
GGCTATCGAGCGCGCAATTGCCGCCATCGGACTGCCGTCCGACATCATTTCCAAGATGGCCGGGACCGCC
AACGCCTTCGCCTCAACCCAGAAAAGCCAGCCCTGGATGATTCTCGGTGCGTTGCTGGCGGTGTATCTGG
TGCTGGGGATTCTTTATGAAAGCTACATCCATCCATTGACGATACTCTCGACGCTGCCATCGGCCGGTGT
GGGCGCATTGCTGACGATCTACGTGCTGGGCAGCGAATTCAGCCTGATCTCCCTGTTGGGGCTGTTCCTG
CTGATTGGCGTGGTGAAGAAGAACGCAATCATGATGATCGACCTGGCCCTGCACCTTGAGCGTGATCAGG
GAATGACGCCGCAAGAGTCGATCCGCAGCGCTTGTCTGCAACGGCTACGCCCCATTCTGATGACCACAAT
GGCCGCCATTCTGGGTGCATTGCCGTTGCTGCTGAGTACCGCGGAAGGCGCTGAAATGCGCAAACCGCTG
GGCCTGACCATTATTGGTGGACTGATCTTCAGCCAGGTCCTGACTCTCTACACCACCCCGGTGGTTTACC
TTTATCTCGACCGTCTGCGCCACCGTTACAATAAATGGCGTGGCGTGCGTACCGATGCTGCTCTGGAAAC
CCCGCTATGACCGAACACCTGGCCTTTATATCCCGCCCGACAGGGCTGATTCGTCCACTCGCGCTGGGGC
TCTGCGTTGTGCTGCTCAGCGCTTGTGCTGTCGGTCCTGATTACCAGACGCCGTCGATGGCCGCGCCTGC
GCAGTTCAAGGCCGCCGAAGGCTGGCGTGCAGCCACACCCGGTGACGCGATGGCCAAAGGTGCATGGTGG
GAGGTGTACAGGGATCCGCAACTGAACTCGCTGGTCGAACGGCTCAACACCTCCAACCAGACCGTCGCCC
AGTACGATGCGCAGTACCGGCAGGCACAAGCACTGGTGCGTAGCTCCAGAGGCGCATTTCTGCCGACACT
GGATCTGACCACCGGCAAGACCCGCTCGGGGCAGGGCACAGGCACATCCAATACCGGCACGAATACCGGC
GCCTCGGGAATTCGCAACAGTTACAACGCTCAACTGGGCGTCAGTTGGGAAGCCGATGTGTGGGGCAAGT
TGCGCCGTGGGCTGGAGGCTGACACCGCCAGTGCGCAGGCAAGTCTTGCGGACCTGGCAGCGATGCGCCT
CAGCCTGCAATCGGAGCTGGTGCAGAATTATCTGCAATTGCGGGTCATTGACGAACAGAAACGCCTGCTG
GAATCCACTGTGGACACCTATCAGCGCTCTCTGACCCTCACCCAGAATCAATACCGCGCCGGTATTTCAG
GAAGTGACGCTGTCGCCCAGGCGCAGACGCAGTTGAAAAGTACTCAGGCCGACCTGATCGATCTGGCCTG
GCAGCGTGCACAATTCGAGAACGCCATTGCCGTGCTGGTGGGTATGGCGCCCGCTGACTTCAATCTGCCG
GCCAGCACTTCGATTCCGCAATTGCCGCAGATCCCGCCAGGGCTGCCGTCACAGTTGCTTGAGCGCCGAC
CGGACATTGCCGCGGCCGAACGCTCGGTCATGGCCGCCAATGCCAACATCGGCGTCGCCAAGGCCGCTTA
CTACCCAGACTTCACGCTGAGCATGAGCGGCGGTTACAGCAGCAGTACGTTCGCCAACTGGATCAGCCTG
CCCAACCGCTTCTGGTCGGTAGGGCCGCAACTGGCGTTGACGTTGTTCGACGGTGGCAGGCGGACGGCGG
AAGTTGACCGTACCGAGGCCGTGTACGACCAGACTGTCGCCCAGTACCGGCAGACCGTGCTGAATGGTTT
TCAGGAAGTCGAAAATTACCTCGTTCAACTCAAGGTCTACGAGCAGGAGGCCGCCGTGCGCCAGGAAGCG
CTGGTATCGGCTCGCGACTCGTTGCGCCTGACCAACAACCAGTACAAGGCCGGGCTGATCGGTTATCTTG
ACGTCGTCAACGTACAGGCCACTGCTTTGAGCAATGAACGCAGTGTGCTGAACGTTCTGCAAAGTCGCTT
GATTGCCAGCGTTCAGTTGATTGCCGCATTGGGTGGCGGCTGGAATGCCGAAACAGGTTTGACCCTCAGG
GAGCATCATCACCATCACCACTGAGGATCCAAACTCGAGTAAGGATCTCCAGGCATCAAATAAAACGAAA
GGCTCAGTCGAAAGACTGGGCCTTTCGTTTTATCTGTTGTTTGTCGGTGAACGCTCTCTACTAGAGTCAC
ACTGGCTCACCTTCGGGTGGGCCTTTCTGCGTTTATACCTAGGGATATATTCCGCTTCCTCGCTCACTGA
CTCGCTACGCTCGGTCGTTCGACTGCGGCGAGCGGAAATGGCTTACGAACGGGGCGGAGATTTCCTGGAA
GATGCCAGGAAGATACTTAACAGGGAAGTGAGAGGGCCGCGGCAAAGCCGTTTTTCCATAGGCTCCGCCC
CCCTGACAAGCATCACGAAATCTGACGCTCAAATCAGTGGTGGCGAAACCCGACAGGACTATAAAGATAC
CAGGCGTTTCCCCCTGGCGGCTCCCTCGTGCGCTCTCCTGTTCCTGCCTTTCGGTTTACCGGTGTCATTC
CGCTGTTATGGCCGCGTTTGTCTCATTCCACGCCTGACACTCAGTTCCGGGTAGGCAGTTCGCTCCAAGC
TGGACTGTATGCACGAACCCCCCGTTCAGTCCGACCGCTGCGCCTTATCCGGTAACTATCGTCTTGAGTC
CAACCCGGAAAGACATGCAAAAGCACCACTGGCAGCAGCCACTGGTAATTGATTTAGAGGAGTTAGTCTT
GAAGTCATGCGCCGGTTAAGGCTAAACTGAAAGGACAAGTTTTGGTGACTGCGCTCCTCCAAGCCAGTTA
CCTCGGTTCAAAGAGTTGGTAGCTCAGAGAACCTTCGAAAAACCGCCCTGCAAGGCGGTTTTTTCGTTTT
CAGAGCAAGAGATTACGCGCAGACCAAAACGATCTCAAGAAGATCATCTTATTAATCAGATAAAATATTT
CTAGATTTCAGTGCAATTTATCTCTTCAAATGTAGCACCTGAAGTCAGCCCCATACGATATAAGTTGTTA
CTAGTGCTTGGATTCTCACCAATAAAAAACGCCCGGCGGCAACCGAGCGTTCTGAACAAATCCAGATGGA
GTTCTGAGGTCATTACTGGATCTATCAACAGGAGTCCAAGCGAGCTCTCGAACCCCAGAGTCCCGCTCAG
AAGAACTCGTCAAGAAGGCGATAGAAGGCGATGCGCTGCGAATCGGGAGCGGCGATACCGTAAAGCACGA
GGAAGCGGTCAGCCCATTCGCCGCCAAGCTCTTCAGCAATATCACGGGTAGCCAACGCTATGTCCTGATA
GCGGTCCGCCACACCCAGCCGGCCACAGTCGATGAATCCAGAAAAGCGGCCATTTTCCACCATGATATTC
GGCAAGCAGGCATCGCCATGGGTCACGACGAGATCCTCGCCGTCGGGCATGCGCGCCTTGAGCCTGGCGA
ACAGTTCGGCTGGCGCGAGCCCCTGATGCTCTTCGTCCAGATCATCCTGATCGACAAGACCGGCTTCCAT
CCGAGTACGTGCTCGCTCGATGCGATGTTTCGCTTGGTGGTCGAATGGGCAGGTAGCCGGATCAAGCGTA
TGCAGCCGCCGCATTGCATCAGCCATGATGGATACTTTCTCGGCAGGAGCAAGGTGAGATGACAGGAGAT
CCTGCCCCGGCACTTCGCCCAATAGCAGCCAGTCCCTTCCCGCTTCAGTGACAACGTCGAGCACAGCTGC
GCAAGGAACGCCCGTCGTGGCCAGCCACGATAGCCGCGCTGCCTCGTCCTGCAGTTCATTCAGGGCACCG
GACAGGTCGGTCTTGACAAAAAGAACCGGGCGCCCCTGCGCTGACAGCCGGAACACGGCGGCATCAGAGC
AGCCGATTGTCTGTTGTGCCCAGTCATAGCCGAATAGCCTCTCCACCCAAGCGGCCGGAGAACCTGCGTG
CAATCCATCTTGTTCAATCATGCGAAACGATCCTCATCCTGTCTCTTGATCAGATCATGATCCCCTGCGC
CATCAGATCCTTGGCGGCAAGAAAGCCATCCAGTTTACTTTGCAGGGCTTCCCAACCTTACCAGAGGGCG
CCCCAGCTGGCAATTCCGACGTCGGTGCCTAATGAGTGAGCTAACTTACATTAATTGCGTTGCGCTCACT
GCCCGCTTTCCAGTCGGGAAACCTGTCGTGCCAGCTGCATTAATGAATCGGCCAACGCGCGGGGAGAGGC
GGTTTGCGTATTGGGCGCCAGGGTGGTTTTTCTTTTCACCAGTGAGACGGGCAACAGCTGATTGCCCTTC
ACCGCCTGGCCCTGAGAGAGTTGCAGCAAGCGGTCCACGCTGGTTTGCCCCAGCAGGCGAAAATCCTGTT
TGATGGTGGTTAACGGCGGGATATAACATGAGCTGTCTTCGGTATCGTCGTATCCCACTACCGAGATGTC
CGCACCAACGCGCAGCCCGGACTCGGTAATGGCGCGCATTGCGCCCAGCGCCATCTGATCGTTGGCAACC
AGCATCGCAGTGGGAACGATGCCCTCATTCAGCATTTGCATGGTTTGTTGAAAACCGGACATGGCACTCC
AGTCGCCTTCCCGTTCCGCTATCGGCTGAATTTGATTGCGAGTGAGATATTTATGCCAGCCAGCCAGACG
CAGACGCGCCGAGACAGAACTTAATGGGCCCGCTAACAGCGCGATTTGCTGGTGACCCAATGCGACCAGA
TGCTCCACGCCCAGTCGCGTACCGTCTTCATGGGAGAAAATAATACTGTTGATGGGTGTCTGGTCAGAGA
CATCAAGAAATAACGCCGGAACATTAGTGCAGGCAGCTTCCACAGCAATGGCATCCTGGTCATCCAGCGG
ATAGTTAATGATCAGCCCACTGACGCGTTGCGCGAGAAGATTGTGCACCGCCGCTTTACAGGCTTCGACG
CCGCTTCGTTCTACCATCGACACCACCACGCTGGCACCCAGTTGATCGGCGCGAGATTTAATCGCCGCGA
CAATTTGCGACGGCGCGTGCAGGGCCAGACTGGAGGTGGCAACGCCAATCAGCAACGACTGTTTGCCCGC
CAGTTGTTGTGCCACGCGGTTGGGAATGTAATTCAGCTCCGCCATCGCCGCTTCCACTTTTTCCCGCGTT
TTCGCAGAAACGTGGCTGGCCTGGTTCACCACGCGGGAAACGGTCTGATAAGAGACACCGGCATACTCTG
CGACATCGTATAACGTTACTGGTTTCACATTCACCACCCTGAATTGACTCTCTTCCGGGCGCTATCATGC
CATACCGCGAAAGGTTTTGCGCCATTCGATGGTGTCCGGGATCTCGACGCTCTCCCTTATGCGACTCCTG
CATTAGGAAGCAGCCCAGTAGTAGGTTGAGGCCGTTGAGCACCGCCGCCGCAAGGAATGGTGCATGCAAG
GAGATGGCGCCCAACAGTCCCCCGGCCACGGGGCCTGCCACCATACCCACGCCGAAACAAGCGCTCATGA
GCCCGAAGTGGCGAGCCCGATCTTCCCCATCGGTGATGTCGGCGATATAGGCGCCAGCAACCGCACCTGT
GGCGCCGGTGATGCCGGCCACGATGCGTCCGGCGTAGAGGATCGAGATCGTTTAGGCACCCCAGGCTTTA
CACTTTATGCTTCCGGCTCGTATAATGTGTGGAATTGTGAGCGGATAACAATTTCAGAATTCAAAAGATC
TTTTAAGAAGGAGATATACAT
