>Addgene plasmid #45422 | pBbA5k-EPL63 | addgene partial sequence | sequence record 78345 | pBbA5c-3  5'-CGTTTTATTTGATGCCTGG-3'
GTGGTGATGGTGATGATGCTCCCTGAGGGTCAAACCTGTTTCGGCATTCCAGCCGCCACCCAATGCGGCA
ATCAACTGAACGCTGGCAATCAAGCGACTTTGCAGAACGTTCAGCACACTGCGTTCATTGCTCAAAGCAG
TGGCCTGTACGTTGACGACGTCAAGATAACCGATCAGCCCGGCCTTGTACTGGTTGTTGGTCAGGCGCAA
CGAGTCGCGAGCCGATACCAGCGCTTCCTGGCGCACGGCGGCCTCCTGCTCGTAGACCTTGAGTTGAACG
AGGTAATTTTCGACTTCCTGAAAACCATTCAGCACGGTCTGCCGGTACTGGGCGACAGTCTGGTCGTACA
CGGCCTCGGTACGGTCAACTTCCGCCGTCCGCCTGCCACCGTCGAACAACGTCAACGCCAGTTGCGGCCC
TACCGACCAGAAGCGGTTGGGCAGGCTGATCCAGTTGGCGAACGTACTGCTGCTGTAACCGCCGCTCATG
CTCAGCGTGAAGTCTGGGTAGTAAGCGGCCTTGGCGACGCCGATGTTGGCATTGGCGGCCATGACCGAGC
GTTCGGCCGCGGCAATGTCCGGTCGGCGCTCAAGCAACTGTGACGGCAGCCCTGGCGGGATCTGCGGCAA
TTGCGGAATCGAAGTGCTGGCCGGCAGATTGAAGTCAGCGGGCGCCATACCCACCAGCACGGCAATGGCG
TTCTCGAATTGTGCACGCTGCCAGGCCAGATCGATCAGGTCGGCCTGAGTACTTTTCAACTGCGTCTGCG
CCTGGGCGACAGCGTCACTTCCTGAAATACCGGCGCGGTATTGATTCTGGGTGAGGGTCAGAGAGCGCTG
ATAGGTGTCCACAGTG
